>Addgene plasmid #31823 | pCMV-Tol2 | depositor full sequence | sequence record 35858 | pCMV-Tol2 sequence 5693 bps
AATTCGAGCTTGCATGCCTGCAGGTCGTTACATAACTTACGGTAAATGGCCCGCCTGGCTGACCGCCCAA
CGACCCCCGCCCATTGACGTCAATAATGACGTATGTTCCCATAGTAACGCCAATAGGGACTTTCCATTGA
CGTCAATGGGTGGAGTATTTACGGTAAACTGCCCACTTGGCAGTACATCAAGTGTATCATATGCCAAGTA
CGCCCCCTATTGACGTCAATGACGGTAAATGGCCCGCCTGGCATTATGCCCAGTACATGACCTTATGGGA
CTTTCCTACTTGGCAGTACATCTACGTATTAGTCATCGCTATTACCATGGTGATGCGGTTTTGGCAGTAC
ATCAATGGGCGTGGATAGCGGTTTGACTCACGGGGATTTCCAAGTCTCCACCCCATTGACGTCAATGGGA
GTTTGTTTTGGCACCAAAATCAACGGGACTTTCCAAAATGTCGTAACAACTCCGCCCCATTGACGCAAAT
GGGCGGTAGGCGTGTACGGTGGGAGGTCTATATAAGCAGAGCTCGTTTAGTGAACCGTCAGATCGCCTGG
AGACGCCATCCACGCTGTTTTGACCTCCATAGAAGACACCGGGACCGATCCAGCCTCCGGACTCTAGAGG
ATCCGGTACTCGAGGAACTGAAAAACCAGAAAGTTAACTGGTAAGTTTAGTCTTTTTGTCTTTTATTTCA
GGTCCCGGATCCGGTGGTGGTGCAAATCAAAGAACTGCTCCTCAGTGGATGTTGCCTTTACTTCTAGGCC
TGTACGGAAGTGTTACTTCTGCTCTAAAAGCTGCGGAATTGTACCCGCGGCCGCCACCATGGAGGAAGTA
TGTGATTCATCAGCAGCTGCGAGCAGCACAGTCCAAAATCAGCCACAGGATCAAGAGCACCCGTGGCCGT
ATCTTCGCGAATTCTTTTCTTTAAGTGGTGTAAATAAAGATTCATTCAAGATGAAATGTGTCCTCTGTCT
CCCGCTTAATAAAGAAATATCGGCCTTCAAAAGTTCGCCATCAAACCTAAGGAAGCATATTGAGAGAATG
CACCCAAATTACCTCAAAAACTACTCTAAATTGACAGCACAGAAGAGAAAGATCGGGACCTCCACCCATG
CTTCCAGCAGTAAGCAACTGAAAGTTGACTCAGTTTTCCCAGTCAAACATGTGTCTCCAGTCACTGTGAA
CAAAGCTATATTAAGGTACATCATTCAAGGACTTCATCCTTTCAGCACTGTTGATCTGCCATCATTTAAA
GAGCTGATTAGTACACTGCAGCCTGGCATTTCTGTCATTACAAGGCCTACTTTACGCTCCAAGATAGCTG
AAGCTGCTCTGATCATGAAACAGAAAGTGACTGCTGCCATGAGTGAAGTTGAATGGATTGCAACCACAAC
GGATTGTTGGACTGCACGTAGAAAGTCATTCATTGGTGTAACTGCTCACTGGATCAACCCTGGAAGTCTT
GAAAGACATTCCGCTGCACTTGCCTGCAAAAGATTAATGGGCTCTCATACTTTTGAGGTACTGGCCAGTG
CCATGAATGATATCCACTCAGAGTATGAAATACGTGACAAGGTTGTTTGCACAACCACAGACAGTGGTTC
CAACTTTATGAAGGCTTTCAGAGTTTTTGGTGTGGAAAACAATGATATCGAGACTGAGGCAAGAAGGTGT
GAAAGTGATGACACTGATTCTGAAGGCTGTGGTGAGGGAAGTGATGGTGTGGAATTCCAAGATGCCTCAC
GAGTCCTGGACCAAGACGATGGCTTCGAATTCCAGCTACCAAAACATCAAAAGTGTGCCTGTCACTTACT
TAACCTAGTCTCAAGCGTTGATGCCCAAAAAGCTCTCTCAAATGAACACTACAAGAAACTCTACAGATCT
GTCTTTGGCAAATGCCAAGCTTTATGGAATAAAAGCAGCCGATCGGCTCTAGCAGCTGAAGCTGTTGAAT
CAGAAAGCCGGCTTCAGCTTTTAAGGCCAAACCAAACGCGGTGGAATTCAACTTTTATGGCTGTTGACAG
AATTCTTCAAATTTGCAAAGAAGCAGGAGAAGGCGCACTTCGGAATATATGCACCTCTCTTGAGGTTCCA
ATGTTTAATCCAGCAGAAATGCTGTTCTTGACAGAGTGGGCCAACACAATGCGTCCAGTTGCAAAAGTAC
TCGACATCTTGCAAGCGGAAACGAATACACAGCTGGGGTGGCTGCTGCCTAGTGTCCATCAGTTAAGCTT
GAAACTTCAGCGACTCCACCATTCTCTCAGGTACTGTGACCCACTTGTGGATGCCCTACAACAAGGAATC
CAAACACGATTCAAGCATATGTTTGAAGATCCTGAGATCATAGCAGCTGCCATCCTTCTCCCTAAATTTC
GGACCTCTTGGACAAATGATGAAACCATCATAAAACGAGGCATGGACTACATCAGAGTGCATCTGGAGCC
TTTGGACCACAAGAAGGAATTGGCCAACAGTTCATCTGATGATGAAGATTTTTTCGCTTCTTTGAAACCG
ACAACACATGAAGCCAGCAAAGAGTTGGATGGATATCTGGCCTGTGTTTCAGACACCAGGGAGTCTCTGC
TCACGTTTCCTGCTATTTGCAGCCTCTCTATCAAGACTAATACACCTCTTCCCGCATCGGCTGCCTGTGA
GAGGCTTTTCAGCACTGCAGGATTGCTTTTCAGCCCCAAAAGAGCTAGGCTTGACACTAACAATTTTGAG
AATCAGCTTCTACTGAAGTTAAATCTGAGGTTTTACAACTTTGAGTAGACTAGTCTGAAGGGCGAATTCT
GCAGATATCCATCACACTGGCGGCCGCGGGGATCCAGACATGATAAGATACATTGATGAGTTTGGACAAA
CCACAACTAGAATGCAGTGAAAAAAATGCTTTATTTGTGAAATTTGTGATGCTATTGCTTTATTTGTAAC
CATTATAAGCTGCAATAAACAAGTTAACAACAACAATTGCATTCATTTTATGTTTCAGGTTCAGGGGGAG
GTGTGGGAGGTTTTTTCGGATCCTCTAGAGTCGACCTGCAGGCATGCAAGCTTGGCGTAATCATGGTCAT
AGCTGTTTCCTGTGTGAAATTGTTATCCGCTCACAATTCCACACAACATACGAGCCGGAAGCATAAAGTG
TAAAGCCTGGGGTGCCTAATGAGTGAGCTAACTCACATTAATTGCGTTGCGCTCACTGCCCGCTTTCCAG
TCGGGAAACCTGTCGTGCCAGCTGCATTAATGAATCGGCCAACGCGCGGGGAGAGGCGGTTTGCGTATTG
GGCGCTCTTCCGCTTCCTCGCTCACTGACTCGCTGCGCTCGGTCGTTCGGCTGCGGCGAGCGGTATCAGC
TCACTCAAAGGCGGTAATACGGTTATCCACAGAATCAGGGGATAACGCAGGAAAGAACATGTGAGCAAAA
GGCCAGCAAAAGGCCAGGAACCGTAAAAAGGCCGCGTTGCTGGCGTTTTTCCATAGGCTCCGCCCCCCTG
ACGAGCATCACAAAAATCGACGCTCAAGTCAGAGGTGGCGAAACCCGACAGGACTATAAAGATACCAGGC
GTTTCCCCCTGGAAGCTCCCTCGTGCGCTCTCCTGTTCCGACCCTGCCGCTTACCGGATACCTGTCCGCC
TTTCTCCCTTCGGGAAGCGTGGCGCTTTCTCATAGCTCACGCTGTAGGTATCTCAGTTCGGTGTAGGTCG
TTCGCTCCAAGCTGGGCTGTGTGCACGAACCCCCCGTTCAGCCCGACCGCTGCGCCTTATCCGGTAACTA
TCGTCTTGAGTCCAACCCGGTAAGACACGACTTATCGCCACTGGCAGCAGCCACTGGTAACAGGATTAGC
AGAGCGAGGTATGTAGGCGGTGCTACAGAGTTCTTGAAGTGGTGGCCTAACTACGGCTACACTAGAAGGA
CAGTATTTGGTATCTGCGCTCTGCTGAAGCCAGTTACCTTCGGAAAAAGAGTTGGTAGCTCTTGATCCGG
CAAACAAACCACCGCTGGTAGCGGTGGTTTTTTTGTTTGCAAGCAGCAGATTACGCGCAGAAAAAAAGGA
TCTCAAGAAGATCCTTTGATCTTTTCTACGGGGTCTGACGCTCAGTGGAACGAAAACTCACGTTAAGGGA
TTTTGGTCATGAGATTATCAAAAAGGATCTTCACCTAGATCCTTTTAAATTAAAAATGAAGTTTTAAATC
AATCTAAAGTATATATGAGTAAACTTGGTCTGACAGTTACCAATGCTTAATCAGTGAGGCACCTATCTCA
GCGATCTGTCTATTTCGTTCATCCATAGTTGCCTGACTCCCCGTCGTGTAGATAACTACGATACGGGAGG
GCTTACCATCTGGCCCCAGTGCTGCAATGATACCGCGAGACCCACGCTCACCGGCTCCAGATTTATCAGC
AATAAACCAGCCAGCCGGAAGGGCCGAGCGCAGAAGTGGTCCTGCAACTTTATCCGCCTCCATCCAGTCT
ATTAATTGTTGCCGGGAAGCTAGAGTAAGTAGTTCGCCAGTTAATAGTTTGCGCAACGTTGTTGCCATTG
CTACAGGCATCGTGGTGTCACGCTCGTCGTTTGGTATGGCTTCATTCAGCTCCGGTTCCCAACGATCAAG
GCGAGTTACATGATCCCCCATGTTGTGCAAAAAAGCGGTTAGCTCCTTCGGTCCTCCGATCGTTGTCAGA
AGTAAGTTGGCCGCAGTGTTATCACTCATGGTTATGGCAGCACTGCATAATTCTCTTACTGTCATGCCAT
CCGTAAGATGCTTTTCTGTGACTGGTGAGTACTCAACCAAGTCATTCTGAGAATAGTGTATGCGGCGACC
GAGTTGCTCTTGCCCGGCGTCAATACGGGATAATACCGCGCCACATAGCAGAACTTTAAAAGTGCTCATC
ATTGGAAAACGTTCTTCGGGGCGAAAACTCTCAAGGATCTTACCGCTGTTGAGATCCAGTTCGATGTAAC
CCACTCGTGCACCCAACTGATCTTCAGCATCTTTTACTTTCACCAGCGTTTCTGGGTGAGCAAAAACAGG
AAGGCAAAATGCCGCAAAAAAGGGAATAAGGGCGACACGGAAATGTTGAATACTCATACTCTTCCTTTTT
CAATATTATTGAAGCATTTATCAGGGTTATTGTCTCATGAGCGGATACATATTTGAATGTATTTAGAAAA
ATAAACAAATAGGGGTTCCGCGCACATTTCCCCGAAAAGTGCCACCTGACGTCTAAGAAACCATTATTAT
CATGACATTAACCTATAAAAATAGGCGTATCACGAGGCCCTTTCGTCTCGCGCGTTTCGGTGATGACGGT
GAAAACCTCTGACACATGCAGCTCCCGGAGACGGTCACAGCTTGTCTGTAAGCGGATGCCGGGAGCAGAC
AAGCCCGTCAGGGCGCGTCAGCGGGTGTTGGCGGGTGTCGGGGCTGGCTTAACTATGCGGCATCAGAGCA
GATTGTACTGAGAGTGCACCATATGCGGTGTGAAATACCGCACAGATGCGTAAGGAGAAAATACCGCATC
AGGCGCCATTCGCCATTCAGGCTGCGCAACTGTTGGGAAGGGCGATCGGTGCGGGCCTCTTCGCTATTAC
GCCAGCTGGCGAAAGGGGGATGTGCTGCAAGGCGATTAAGTTGGGTAACGCCAGGGTTTTCCCAGTCACG
ACGTTGTAAAACGACGGCCAGTG
Features (pLannotate 1.2.2; 16 found; start..end, strand, type, name):
      7..27      -  misc_feature   MCS (fragment): pUC18/19 multiple cloning site
     26..329     +  enhancer       CMV enhancer: human cytomegalovirus immediate early enhancer
    330..533     +  promoter       CMV promoter: human cytomegalovirus (CMV) immediate early promoter
    671..767     +  intron         SV40 intron: modified SV40 intron with splice donor and acceptor sites
   2831..2965    -  polyA_signal   SV40 poly(A) signal: SV40 polyadenylation signal
   3028..3063    +  misc_feature   MCS (fragment): pUC18/19 multiple cloning site
   3100..3116    -  protein_bind   lac operator: The lac repressor binds to the lac operator to inhibit transcription in E. coli. This inhibition can be relieved by adding lactose or isopropyl-β-D-thiogalactopyranoside (IPTG). lac repressor encoded by lacI
   3124..3154    -  promoter       lac promoter: promoter for the E. coli lac operon
   3169..3190    -  protein_bind   CAP binding site: CAP binding activates transcription in the presence of cAMP. E. coli catabolite activator protein
   3203..3295    -  CDS            lacI (fragment): lac repressor; lacI; The lac repressor binds to the lac operator to inhibit transcription in E. coli. This inhibition can be relieved by adding lactose or isopropyl-β-D-thiogalactopyranoside (IPTG).
   3478..4066    -  rep_origin     ori: high-copy-number ColE1/pMB1/pBR322/pUC origin of replication
   4237..5097    -  CDS            AmpR: β-lactamase; bla; confers resistance to ampicillin, carbenicillin, and related antibiotics
   5098..5202    -  promoter       AmpR promoter: bla
   5297..5332    +  CDS            rop (fragment): Rop protein, which maintains plasmids at low copy number; rop
   5434..5533    +  misc_feature   bom (fragment): basis of mobility region from pBR322
   5539..3       -  CDS            lacZα (fragment) (across the origin): LacZα fragment of β-galactosidase; lacZ fragment
