>Addgene plasmid #31823 | pCMV-Tol2 | addgene full sequence | sequence record 228277 | Addgene NGS Result
GCGCCATTCGCCATTCAGGCTGCGCAACTGTTGGGAAGGGCGATCGGTGCGGGCCTCTTCGCTATTACGC
CAGCTGGCGAAAGGGGGATGTGCTGCAAGGCGATTAAGTTGGGTAACGCCAGGGTTTTCCCAGTCACGAC
GTTGTAAAACGACGGCCAGTGAATTCGAGCTTGCATGCCTGCAGGTCGTTACATAACTTACGGTAAATGG
CCCGCCTGGCTGACCGCCCAACGACCCCCGCCCATTGACGTCAATAATGACGTATGTTCCCATAGTAACG
CCAATAGGGACTTTCCATTGACGTCAATGGGTGGAGTATTTACGGTAAACTGCCCACTTGGCAGTACATC
AAGTGTATCATATGCCAAGTACGCCCCCTATTGACGTCAATGACGGTAAATGGCCCGCCTGGCATTATGC
CCAGTACATGACCTTATGGGACTTTCCTACTTGGCAGTACATCTACGTATTAGTCATCGCTATTACCATG
GTGATGCGGTTTTGGCAGTACATCAATGGGCGTGGATAGCGGTTTGACTCACGGGGATTTCCAAGTCTCC
ACCCCATTGACGTCAATGGGAGTTTGTTTTGGCACCAAAATCAACGGGACTTTCCAAAATGTCGTAACAA
CTCCGCCCCATTGACGCAAATGGGCGGTAGGCGTGTACGGTGGGAGGTCTATATAAGCAGAGCTCGTTTA
GTGAACCGTCAGATCGCCTGGAGACGCCATCCACGCTGTTTTGACCTCCATAGAAGACACCGGGACCGAT
CCAGCCTCCGGACTCTAGAGGATCCGGTACTCGAGGAACTGAAAAACCAGAAAGTTAACTGGTAAGTTTA
GTCTTTTTGTCTTTTATTTCAGGTCCCGGATCCGGTGGTGGTGCAAATCAAAGAACTGCTCCTCAGTGGA
TGTTGCCTTTACTTCTAGGCCTGTACGGAAGTGTTACTTCTGCTCTAAAAGCTGCGGAATTGTACCCGCG
GCCGCCACCATGGAGGAAGTATGTGATTCATCAGCAGCTGCGAGCAGCACAGTCCAAAATCAGCCACAGG
ATCAAGAGCACCCGTGGCCGTATCTTCGCGAATTCTTTTCTTTAAGTGGTGTAAATAAAGATTCATTCAA
GATGAAATGTGTCCTCTGTCTCCCGCTTAATAAAGAAATATCGGCCTTCAAAAGTTCGCCATCAAACCTA
AGGAAGCATATTGAGAGAATGCACCCAAATTACCTCAAAAACTACTCTAAATTGACAGCACAGAAGAGAA
AGATCGGGACCTCCACCCATGCTTCCAGCAGTAAGCAACTGAAAGTTGACTCAGTTTTCCCAGTCAAACA
TGTGTCTCCAGTCACTGTGAACAAAGCTATATTAAGGTACATCATTCAAGGACTTCATCCTTTCAGCACT
GTTGATCTGCCATCATTTAAAGAGCTGATTAGTACACTGCAGCCTGGCATTTCTGTCATTACAAGGCCTA
CTTTACGCTCCAAGATAGCTGAAGCTGCTCTGATCATGAAACAGAAAGTGACTGCTGCCATGAGTGAAGT
TGAATGGATTGCAACCACAACGGATTGTTGGACTGCACGTAGAAAGTCATTCATTGGTGTAACTGCTCAC
TGGATCAACCCTGGAAGTCTTGAAAGACATTCCGCTGCACTTGCCTGCAAAAGATTAATGGGCTCTCATA
CTTTTGAGGTACTGGCCAGTGCCATGAATGATATCCACTCAGAGTATGAAATACGTGACAAGGTTGTTTG
CACAACCACAGACAGTGGTTCCAACTTTATGAAGGCTTTCAGAGTTTTTGGTGTGGAAAACAATGATATC
GAGACTGAGGCAAGAAGGTGTGAAAGTGATGACACTGATTCTGAAGGCTGTGGTGAGGGAAGTGATGGTG
TGGAATTCCAAGATGCCTCACGAGTCCTGGACCAAGACGATGGCTTCGAATTCCAGCTACCAAAACATCA
AAAGTGTGCCTGTCACTTACTTAACCTAGTCTCAAGCGTTGATGCCCAAAAAGCTCTCTCAAATGAGCAC
TACAAGAAACTCTACAGATCTGTCTTTGGCAAATGCCAAGCTTTATGGAATAAAAGCAGCCGATCGGCTC
TAGCAGCTGAAGCTGTTGAATCAGAAAGCCGGCTTCAGCTTTTAAGGCCAAACCAAACGCGGTGGAATTC
AACTTTTATGGCTGTTGACAGAATTCTTCAAATTTGCAAAGAAGCAGGAGAAGGCGCACTTCGGAATATA
TGCACCTCTCTTGAGGTTCCAATGTTTAATCCAGCAGAAATGCTGTTCTTGACAGAGTGGGCCAACACAA
TGCGTCCAGTTGCAAAAGTACTCGACATCTTGCAAGCGGAAACGAATACACAGCTGGGGTGGCTGCTGCC
TAGTGTCCATCAGTTAAGCTTGAAACTTCAGCGACTCCACCATTCTCTCAGGTACTGTGACCCACTTGTG
GATGCCCTACAACAAGGAATCCAAACACGATTCAAGCATATGTTTGAAGATCCTGAGATCATAGCAGCTG
CCATCCTTCTCCCTAAATTTCGGACCTCTTGGACAAATGATGAAACCATCATAAAACGAGGCATGGACTA
CATCAGAGTGCATCTGGAGCCTTTGGACCACAAGAAGGAATTGGCCAACAGTTCATCTGATGATGAAGAT
TTTTTCGCTTCTTTGAAACCGACAACACATGAAGCCAGCAAAGAGTTGGATGGATATCTGGCCTGTGTTT
CAGACACCAGGGAGTCTCTGCTCACGTTTCCTGCTATTTGCAGCCTCTCTATCAAGACTAATACACCTCT
TCCCGCATCGGCTGCCTGTGAGAGGCTTTTCAGCACTGCAGGATTGCTTTTCAGCCCCAAAAGAGCTAGG
CTTGACACTAACAATTTTGAGAATCAGCTTCTACTGAAGTTAAATCTGAGGTTTTACAACTTTGAGTAGA
CTAGTCTGAAGGGCGAATTCTGCAGATATCCATCACACTGGCGGCCGCGGGGATCCAGACATGATAAGAT
ACATTGATGAGTTTGGACAAACCACAACTAGAATGCAGTGAAAAAAATGCTTTATTTGTGAAATTTGTGA
TGCTATTGCTTTATTTGTAACCATTATAAGCTGCAATAAACAAGTTAACAACAACAATTGCATTCATTTT
ATGTTTCAGGTTCAGGGGGAGGTGTGGGAGGTTTTTTCGGATCCTCTAGAGTCGACCTGCAGGCATGCAA
GCTTGGCGTAATCATGGTCATAGCTGTTTCCTGTGTGAAATTGTTATCCGCTCACAATTCCACACAACAT
ACGAGCCGGAAGCATAAAGTGTAAAGCCTGGGGTGCCTAATGAGTGAGCTAACTCACATTAATTGCGTTG
CGCTCACTGCCCGCTTTCCAGTCGGGAAACCTGTCGTGCCAGCTGCATTAATGAATCGGCCAACGCGCGG
GGAGAGGCGGTTTGCGTATTGGGCGCTCTTCCGCTTCCTCGCTCACTGACTCGCTGCGCTCGGTCGTTCG
GCTGCGGCGAGCGGTATCAGCTCACTCAAAGGCGGTAATACGGTTATCCACAGAATCAGGGGATAACGCA
GGAAAGAACATGTGAGCAAAAGGCCAGCAAAAGGCCAGGAACCGTAAAAAGGCCGCGTTGCTGGCGTTTT
TCCATAGGCTCCGCCCCCCTGACGAGCATCACAAAAATCGACGCTCAAGTCAGAGGTGGCGAAACCCGAC
AGGACTATAAAGATACCAGGCGTTTCCCCCTGGAAGCTCCCTCGTGCGCTCTCCTGTTCCGACCCTGCCG
CTTACCGGATACCTGTCCGCCTTTCTCCCTTCGGGAAGCGTGGCGCTTTCTCATAGCTCACGCTGTAGGT
ATCTCAGTTCGGTGTAGGTCGTTCGCTCCAAGCTGGGCTGTGTGCACGAACCCCCCGTTCAGCCCGACCG
CTGCGCCTTATCCGGTAACTATCGTCTTGAGTCCAACCCGGTAAGACACGACTTATCGCCACTGGCAGCA
GCCACTGGTAACAGGATTAGCAGAGCGAGGTATGTAGGCGGTGCTACAGAGTTCTTGAAGTGGTGGCCTA
ACTACGGCTACACTAGAAGAACAGTATTTGGTATCTGCGCTCTGCTGAAGCCAGTTACCTTCGGAAAAAG
AGTTGGTAGCTCTTGATCCGGCAAACAAACCACCGCTGGTAGCGGTGGTTTTTTTGTTTGCAAGCAGCAG
ATTACGCGCAGAAAAAAAGGATCTCAAGAAGATCCTTTGATCTTTTCTACGGGGTCTGACGCTCAGTGGA
ACGAAAACTCACGTTAAGGGATTTTGGTCATGAGATTATCAAAAAGGATCTTCACCTAGATCCTTTTAAA
TTAAAAATGAAGTTTTAAATCAATCTAAAGTATATATGAGTAAACTTGGTCTGACAGTTACCAATGCTTA
ATCAGTGAGGCACCTATCTCAGCGATCTGTCTATTTCGTTCATCCATAGTTGCCTGACTCCCCGTCGTGT
AGATAACTACGATACGGGAGGGCTTACCATCTGGCCCCAGTGCTGCAATGATACCGCGAGACCCACGCTC
ACCGGCTCCAGATTTATCAGCAATAAACCAGCCAGCCGGAAGGGCCGAGCGCAGAAGTGGTCCTGCAACT
TTATCCGCCTCCATCCAGTCTATTAATTGTTGCCGGGAAGCTAGAGTAAGTAGTTCGCCAGTTAATAGTT
TGCGCAACGTTGTTGCCATTGCTACAGGCATCGTGGTGTCACGCTCGTCGTTTGGTATGGCTTCATTCAG
CTCCGGTTCCCAACGATCAAGGCGAGTTACATGATCCCCCATGTTGTGCAAAAAAGCGGTTAGCTCCTTC
GGTCCTCCGATCGTTGTCAGAAGTAAGTTGGCCGCAGTGTTATCACTCATGGTTATGGCAGCACTGCATA
ATTCTCTTACTGTCATGCCATCCGTAAGATGCTTTTCTGTGACTGGTGAGTACTCAACCAAGTCATTCTG
AGAATAGTGTATGCGGCGACCGAGTTGCTCTTGCCCGGCGTCAATACGGGATAATACCGCGCCACATAGC
AGAACTTTAAAAGTGCTCATCATTGGAAAACGTTCTTCGGGGCGAAAACTCTCAAGGATCTTACCGCTGT
TGAGATCCAGTTCGATGTAACCCACTCGTGCACCCAACTGATCTTCAGCATCTTTTACTTTCACCAGCGT
TTCTGGGTGAGCAAAAACAGGAAGGCAAAATGCCGCAAAAAAGGGAATAAGGGCGACACGGAAATGTTGA
ATACTCATACTCTTCCTTTTTCAATATTATTGAAGCATTTATCAGGGTTATTGTCTCATGAGCGGATACA
TATTTGAATGTATTTAGAAAAATAAACAAATAGGGGTTCCGCGCACATTTCCCCGAAAAGTGCCACCTGA
CGTCTAAGAAACCATTATTATCATGACATTAACCTATAAAAATAGGCGTATCACGAGGCCCTTTCGTCTC
GCGCGTTTCGGTGATGACGGTGAAAACCTCTGACACATGCAGCTCCCGGAGACGGTCACAGCTTGTCTGT
AAGCGGATGCCGGGAGCAGACAAGCCCGTCAGGGCGCGTCAGCGGGTGTTGGCGGGTGTCGGGGCTGGCT
TAACTATGCGGCATCAGAGCAGATTGTACTGAGAGTGCACCATATGCGGTGTGAAATACCGCACAGATGC
GTAAGGAGAAAATACCGCATCAG
Features (pLannotate 1.2.2; 16 found; start..end, strand, type, name):
      7..164     -  CDS            lacZα (fragment): LacZα fragment of β-galactosidase; lacZ fragment
    168..188     -  misc_feature   MCS (fragment): pUC18/19 multiple cloning site
    187..490     +  enhancer       CMV enhancer: human cytomegalovirus immediate early enhancer
    491..694     +  promoter       CMV promoter: human cytomegalovirus (CMV) immediate early promoter
    832..928     +  intron         SV40 intron: modified SV40 intron with splice donor and acceptor sites
   2992..3126    -  polyA_signal   SV40 poly(A) signal: SV40 polyadenylation signal
   3189..3224    +  misc_feature   MCS (fragment): pUC18/19 multiple cloning site
   3261..3277    -  protein_bind   lac operator: The lac repressor binds to the lac operator to inhibit transcription in E. coli. This inhibition can be relieved by adding lactose or isopropyl-β-D-thiogalactopyranoside (IPTG). lac repressor encoded by lacI
   3285..3315    -  promoter       lac promoter: promoter for the E. coli lac operon
   3330..3351    -  protein_bind   CAP binding site: CAP binding activates transcription in the presence of cAMP. E. coli catabolite activator protein
   3364..3456    -  CDS            lacI (fragment): lac repressor; lacI; The lac repressor binds to the lac operator to inhibit transcription in E. coli. This inhibition can be relieved by adding lactose or isopropyl-β-D-thiogalactopyranoside (IPTG).
   3639..4227    -  rep_origin     ori: high-copy-number ColE1/pMB1/pBR322/pUC origin of replication
   4398..5258    -  CDS            AmpR: β-lactamase; bla; confers resistance to ampicillin, carbenicillin, and related antibiotics
   5259..5363    -  promoter       AmpR promoter: bla
   5458..5493    +  CDS            rop (fragment): Rop protein, which maintains plasmids at low copy number; rop
   5595..1       +  misc_feature   bom (fragment) (across the origin): basis of mobility region from pBR322
