[The description below was written by a language model from this plasmid's Addgene catalogue record and pLannotate feature annotations shown in this document.]
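Description:
pCMV-Tol2 is a mammalian expression plasmid of about 5.7 kb that supplies Tol2 transposase from the human cytomegalovirus immediate-early enhancer and promoter. It is built on a pCMV backbone (about 3.7 kb) derived from pUC-type sequences. Propagation in E. coli relies on a high-copy ColE1/pUC origin, with selection through the ampicillin-resistance gene (β-lactamase) under its own bla promoter. Remnants of the cloning vector are also annotated: lacZα, lacI, rop and bom fragments, pieces of the pUC18/19 polylinker, and the lac promoter, operator and CAP site. These have no role in the mammalian expression unit. No mammalian selection marker or episomal origin is annotated, so the plasmid appears suited to transient expression.

The expression cassette reads CMV enhancer and promoter, a modified SV40 intron with splice donor and acceptor sites, the insert, and then an SV40 polyadenylation signal that the annotation tool places on the opposite strand. The roughly 2 kb Tol2 transposase insert was cloned as a NotI fragment with both sites preserved. The automated annotation does not label it, but the unannotated interval of about 2 kb between the intron and the poly(A) signal matches its expected position and size. The two feature tables, from the depositor sequence and the repository's sequencing result, are the same length and list the same features, differing only in the numbering start point.

Tol2 transposase catalyses cut-and-paste mobilisation of DNA flanked by Tol2 transposon ends. No such ends are annotated here, which fits a helper plasmid co-delivered with a separate Tol2 donor construct to integrate cargo into vertebrate genomes. The record links it to work on a high cargo-capacity transposon for vertebrate genetic applications.
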