Addgene plasmid #31823: pCMV-Tol2
Purpose: Mammalian expression of Tol2 transposase from CMV promoter
Depositing lab: Stephen Ekker. Depositing organization: Mayo Foundation for Medical Education and Research. Publication: Harnessing a high cargo-capacity transposon for genetic applications in vertebrates. Balciunas D, Wangensteen KJ, Wilber A, Bell J, Geurts A, Sivasubbu S, Wang X, Hackett PB, Largaespada DA, McIvor RS, Ekker SC. PLoS Genet. 2006 Nov 10;2(11):e169. Epub 2006 Aug 28. 10.1371/journal.pgen.0020169 PubMed 17096595.
Backbone
  Vector backbone: pCMV
  Backbone size w/o insert (bp): 3700
  Vector type: Mammalian Expression
Growth in bacteria
  Bacterial resistance: Ampicillin, 100 μg/mL
  Growth temperature: 37°C
  Growth strain: DH5alpha
  Copy number: High Copy
Gene/Insert
  Gene/Insert name: Tol2 Transposase
  Species: Artificial sequence
  Insert size (bp): 2000
  Promoter: CMV
  Cloning method: Restriction Enzyme; 5′ cloning site NotI (not destroyed); 3′ cloning site NotI (not destroyed)
  Sequencing primers: 5′ CMV-F; 3′ EBV-rev
Terms and licenses: Academic/Nonprofit Terms; Industry Terms: Not Available to Industry
How to cite: pCMV-Tol2 was a gift from Stephen Ekker (Addgene plasmid # 31823 ; http://n2t.net/addgene:31823 ; RRID:Addgene_31823)
