>Addgene plasmid #31823 | pCMV-Tol2 | addgene partial sequence | sequence record 36814 | CMV-F 5'-CGCAAATGGGCGGTAGGCGTG-3'
CGGGGCNNNGCGACTGTTNGTGACCGTCAGATCGCCTGGAGACGCCATCCACGCTGTTTTGACCTCCATA
GAAGACACCGGGACCGATCCAGCCTCCGGACTCTAGAGGATCCGGTACTCGAGGAACTGAAAAACCAGAA
AGTTAACTGGTAAGTTTAGTCTTTTTGTCTTTTATTTCAGGTCCCGGATCCGGTGGTGGTGCAAATCAAA
GAACTGCTCCTCAGTGGATGTTGCCTTTACTTCTAGGCCTGTACGGAAGTGTTACTTCTGCTCTAAAAGC
TGCGGAATTGTACCCGCGGCCGCCACCATGGAGGAAGTATGTGATTCATCAGCAGCTGCGAGCAGCACAG
TCCAAAATCAGCCACAGGATCAAGAGCACCCGTGGCCGTATCTTCGCGAATTCTTTTCTTTAAGTGGTGT
AAATAAAGATTCATTCAAGATGAAATGTGTCCTCTGTCTCCCGCTTAATAAAGAAATATCGGCCTTCAAA
AGTTCGCCATCAAACCTAAGGAAGCATATTGAGAGAATGCACCCAAATTACCTCAAAAACTACTCTAAAT
TGACAGCACAGAAGAGAAAGATCGGGACCTCCACCCATGCTTCCAGCAGTAAGCAACTGAAAGTTGACTC
AGTTTTCCCAGTCAAACATGTGTCTCCAGTCACTGTGAACAAAGCTATATTAAGGTACATCATTCAAGGA
CTTCATCCTTTCAGCACTGTTGATCTGCCATCATTTAAAGAGCTGATTAGTACACTGCAGCCTGGCATTT
CTGTCATTACAAGGCCTACTTTACGCTCCAAGATAGCTGAAGCTGCTCTGATCATGAAACAGAAAGTGAC
TGCTGCCATGAGTGAAGTTGAATGGATTGCAACCACAACGGATTGTTGGACTGCACGTAGAAAGTCATTC
ATTGGTGTAA
